Addgene plasmid #54337: Flag_HsIRE1a_pBabePuro
Purpose: N-terminally FLAG tagged human IRE1a in retroviral pBabe puro vector
Depositing lab: David Ron. Depositing organization: University of Cambridge. Publication: Membrane lipid saturation activates endoplasmic reticulum unfolded protein response transducers through their transmembrane domains. Volmer R, van der Ploeg K, Ron D. Proc Natl Acad Sci U S A. 2013 Mar 19;110(12):4628-33. doi: 10.1073/pnas.1217611110. Epub 2013 Mar 4. PubMed 23487760.
Backbone
  Vector backbone: pBabe puro
  Backbone manufacturer: Addgene plasmid # 1764
  Vector type: Mammalian Expression, Retroviral
  Selectable markers: Puromycin
Growth in bacteria
  Bacterial resistance: Ampicillin, 100 μg/mL
  Growth temperature: 37°C
  Growth strain: Stbl2
  Copy number: Unknown
Gene/Insert
  Gene/Insert name: IRE1a (alt names: IRE1; IRE1 alpha)
  Species: H. sapiens (human)
  Insert size (bp): 2949
  Mutation: The endogenous IRE1a signal sequence (aa1-18) was replaced with mouse preprotrypsin signal sequence
  Entrez Gene: ERN1 (a.k.a. IRE1, IRE1P, IRE1a, hIRE1p)
  Tag / fusion protein: FLAG (N terminal on insert); preprotrypsin signal sequence (N terminal on insert)
  Cloning method: Unknown
  Sequencing primers: 5′ pLXSN 5; 3′ pBABE-3
Terms and licenses: Academic/Nonprofit Terms; Industry Terms: Not Available to Industry
How to cite: Flag_HsIRE1a_pBabePuro was a gift from David Ron (Addgene plasmid # 54337 ; http://n2t.net/addgene:54337 ; RRID:Addgene_54337)
