[The description below was written by a language model from this plasmid's Addgene catalogue record and pLannotate feature annotations shown in this document.]
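Description:
Flag_HsIRE1a_pBabePuro is a Moloney murine leukemia virus-based retroviral expression vector built on the pBabe puro backbone, designed for stable delivery of human IRE1α (gene ERN1) into mammalian cells. In bacteria the 8.1 kb plasmid is maintained through a high-copy ColE1/pUC-type origin and an ampicillin resistance gene (β-lactamase under its own promoter). The proviral portion is bounded by MMLV long terminal repeats. The 5′ LTR spans the plasmid numbering origin and is followed by a packaging signal and a truncated gag segment lacking its start codon, which together promote efficient encapsidation of the genomic RNA when the plasmid is introduced into a packaging cell line that supplies the viral proteins in trans.

No separate promoter is annotated upstream of the insert, consistent with the usual pBabe arrangement in which the 5′ LTR drives transcription of the gene of interest. The insert encodes human IRE1α, the endoplasmic reticulum transmembrane kinase/endoribonuclease that acts as an unfolded protein response sensor. Its native signal sequence (residues 1–18) has been replaced by the mouse preprotrypsin leader, followed by a FLAG epitope. The FLAG tag is not annotated separately in the feature table, but a short gap between the leader and the ERN1 coding sequence is consistent with its position. This design should leave the tag at the mature luminal N terminus after signal peptide cleavage, allowing detection or immunoprecipitation. Downstream, an SV40 enhancer/early promoter drives puromycin N-acetyltransferase for selection of transduced cells. The associated study addressed activation of unfolded protein response transducers by membrane lipid saturation, so the construct suits stable expression of tagged IRE1α for such signalling experiments.
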