Features (pLannotate 1.2.2; 13 found; start..end, strand, type, name):
    582..856     +  misc_feature   MESV Ψ (fragment): packaging signal of murine embryonic stem cell virus
    923..1339    +  CDS            gag (truncated): truncated Moloney murine leukemia virus (MMLV) gag gene lacking the start codon
   1343..1387    +  CDS            preprotrypsin leader: leader sequence from mouse preprotrypsin
   1415..4291    +  CDS            ERN1: ERN1_HUMAN - Also known as IRE1 From Homo sapiens (Human).
   4436..4765    +  promoter       SV40 promoter: SV40 enhancer and early promoter
   4775..5374    +  CDS            PuroR: puromycin N-acetyltransferase; pac from Streptomyces alboniger; confers resistance to puromycin
   5473..5594    +  LTR            3' LTR (ΔU3) (fragment): self-inactivating 3' long terminal repeat (LTR) from Moloney murine leukemia virus
   5595..6064    +  LTR            LTR: long terminal repeat from Moloney murine leukemia virus
   6130..6182    -  CDS            lacI (fragment): lac repressor; lacI; The lac repressor binds to the lac operator to inhibit transcription in E. coli. This inhibition can be relieved by adding lactose or isopropyl-β-D-thiogalactopyranoside (IPTG).
   6365..6953    -  rep_origin     ori: high-copy-number ColE1/pMB1/pBR322/pUC origin of replication
   7113..7973    -  CDS            AmpR: β-lactamase; bla; confers resistance to ampicillin, carbenicillin, and related antibiotics
   7974..8078    -  promoter       AmpR promoter: bla
   8109..458     +  LTR            LTR (across the origin): long terminal repeat from Moloney murine leukemia virus
>Addgene plasmid #54337 | Flag_HsIRE1a_pBabePuro | depositor full sequence | sequence record 90251 | Flag_HsIRE1a_pBabePuro sequence 8120 bps
CAAACAGGATATCTGTGGTAAGCAGTTCCTGCCCCGGCTCAGGGCCAAGAACAGATGGAACAGCTGAATA
TGGGCCAAACAGGATATCTGTGGTAAGCAGTTCCTGCCCCGGCTCAGGGCCAAGAACAGATGGTCCCCAG
ATGCGGTCCAGCCCTCAGCAGTTTCTAGAGAACCATCAGATGTTTCCAGGGTGCCCCAAGGACCTGAAAT
GACCCTGTGCCTTATTTGAACTAACCAATCAGTTCGCTTCTCGCTTCTGTTCGCGCGCTTCTGCTCCCCG
AGCTCAATAAAAGAGCCCACAACCCCTCACTCGGGGCGCCAGTCCTCCGATTGACTGAGTCGCCCGGGTA
CCCGTGTATCCAATAAACCCTCTTGCAGTTGCATCCGACTTGTGGTCTCGCTGTTCCTTGGGAGGGTCTC
CTCTGAGTGATTGACTACCCGTCAGCGGGGGTCTTTCATTTGGGGGCTCGTCCGGGATCGGGAGACCCCT
GCCCAGGGACCACCGACCCACCACCGGGAGGCAAGCTGGCCAGCAACTTATCTGTGTCTGTCCGATTGTC
TAGTGTCTATGACTGATTTTATGCGCCTGCGTCGGTACTAGTTAGCTAACTAGCTCTGTATCTGGCGGAC
CCGTGGTGGAACTGACGAGTTCTGAACACCCGGCCGCAACCCTGGGAGACGTCCCAGGGACTTTGGGGGC
CGTTTTTGTGGCCCGACCTGAGGAAGGGAGTCGATGTGGAATCCGACCCCGTCAGGATATGTGGTTCTGG
TAGGAGACGAGAACCTAAAACAGTTCCCGCCTCCGTCTGAATTTTTGCTTTCGGTTTGGAACCGAAGCCG
CGCGTCTTGTCTGCTGCAGCGCTGCAGCATCGTTCTGTGTTGTCTCTGTCTGACTGTGTTTCTGTATTTG
TCTGAAAATTAGGGCCAGACTGTTACCACTCCCTTAAGTTTGACCTTAGGTCACTGGAAAGATGTCGAGC
GGATCGCTCACAACCAGTCGGTAGATGTCAAGAAGAGACGTTGGGTTACCTTCTGCTCTGCAGAATGGCC
AACCTTTAACGTCGGATGGCCGCGAGACGGCACCTTTAACCGAGACCTCATCACCCAGGTTAAGATCAAG
GTCTTTTCACCTGGCCCGCATGGACACCCAGACCAGGTCCCCTACATCGTGACCTGGGAAGCCTTGGCTT
TTGACCCCCCTCCCTGGGTCAAGCCCTTTGTACACCCTAAGCCTCCGCCTCCTCTTCCTCCATCCGCCCC
GTCTCTCCCCCTTGAACCTCCTCGTTCGACCCCGCCTCGATCCTCCCTTTATCCAGCCCTCACTCCTTCT
CTAGGCGCCGGCATGTCTGCACTTCTGATCCTAGCTCTTGTTGGAGCTGCAGTTGCTGACTACAAAGACG
ATGACGACAAGCTGATTTTTGGAAGTACCAGCACAGTGACGCTTCCTGAAACCTTGTTGTTTGTGTCAAC
GCTGGATGGAAGTTTGCATGCTGTCAGCAAGAGGACAGGCTCAATCAAATGGACTTTAAAAGAAGATCCA
GTCCTGCAGGTCCCAACACATGTGGAAGAGCCTGCCTTTCTCCCAGATCCTAATGATGGCAGCCTGTATA
CGCTTGGAAGCAAGAATAATGAAGGCCTGACGAAACTTCCTTTTACCATCCCAGAATTGGTGCAGGCATC
CCCATGCCGAAGTTCAGATGGAATCCTCTACATGGGTAAAAAGCAGGACATCTGGTATGTTATTGACCTC
CTGACCGGAGAGAAGCAGCAGACTTTGTCATCGGCCTTTGCAGATAGTCTCTGCCCATCAACCTCTCTTC
TGTATCTTGGGCGAACAGAATACACCATCACCATGTACGACACCAAAACCCGAGAGCTCCGGTGGAATGC
CACCTACTTTGACTATGCGGCCTCACTGCCTGAGGACGACGTGGACTACAAGATGTCCCACTTTGTGTCC
AATGGTGATGGGCTGGTGGTGACTGTGGACAGTGAATCTGGGGACGTCCTGTGGATCCAAAACTACGCCT
CCCCTGTGGTGGCCTTTTATGTCTGGCAGCGGGAGGGTCTGAGGAAGGTGATGCACATCAATGTCGCTGT
GGAGACCCTGCGCTATCTGACCTTCATGTCTGGGGAGGTGGGGCGCATCACAAAGTGGAAGTACCCGTTC
CCCAAGGAGACAGAGGCCAAGAGCAAGCTGACGCCCACTCTGTATGTTGGGAAATACTCTACCAGCCTCT
ATGCCTCTCCCTCAATGGTACACGAGGGGGTTGCTGTCGTGCCCCGCGGCAGCACACTTCCTTTGCTGGA
AGGGCCCCAGACTGATGGCGTCACCATCGGGGACAAGGGGGAGTGTGTGATCACGCCCAGCACGGACGTC
AAGTTTGATCCCGGACTCAAAAGCAAGAACAAGCTCAACTACTTGAGGAATTACTGGCTTCTGATAGGAC
ACCATGAAACCCCACTGTCTGCGTCTACCAAGATGCTGGAGAGATTTCCCAACAATCTACCCAAACATCG
GGAAAATGTGATTCCTGCTGATTCAGAGAAAAAGAGCTTTGAGGAAGTTATCAACCTGGTTGACCAGACT
TCAGAAAACGCACCTACCACCGTGTCTCGGGATGTGGAGGAGAAGCCCGCCCATGCCCCTGCCCGGCCCG
AGGCCCCCGTGGACTCCATGCTTAAGGACATGGCTACCATCATCCTGAGCACCTTCCTGCTGATTGGCTG
GGTGGCCTTCATCATCACCTATCCCCTGAGCATGCATCAGCAGCAGCAGCTCCAGCACCAGCAGTTCCAG
AAGGAACTGGAGAAGATCCAGCTCCTGCAGCAGCAGCAGCAGCAGCTGCCCTTCCACCCACCTGGAGACA
CGGCTCAGGACGGCGAGCTCCTGGACACGTCTGGCCCGTACTCAGAGAGCTCGGGCACCAGCAGCCCCAG
CACGTCCCCCAGGGCCTCCAACCACTCGCTCTGCTCCGGCAGCTCTGCCTCCAAGGCTGGCAGCAGCCCC
TCCCTGGAACAAGACGATGGAGATGAGGAAACCAGCGTGGTGATAGTTGGGAAAATTTCCTTCTGTCCCA
AGGATGTCCTGGGCCATGGAGCTGAGGGCACAATTGTGTACCGGGGCATGTTTGACAACCGCGACGTGGC
CGTGAAGAGGATCCTCCCCGAGTGTTTTAGCTTCGCAGACCGTGAGGTCCAGCTGTTGCGAGAATCGGAT
GAGCACCCGAACGTGATCCGCTACTTCTGCACGGAGAAGGACCGGCAATTCCAGTACATTGCCATCGAGC
TGTGTGCAGCCACCCTGCAAGAGTATGTGGAGCAGAAGGACTTTGCGCATCTCGGCCTGGAGCCCATCAC
CTTGCTGCAGCAGACCACCTCGGGCCTGGCCCACCTCCACTCCCTCAACATCGTTCACAGAGACCTAAAG
CCACACAACATCCTCATATCCATGCCCAATGCACACGGCAAGATCAAGGCCATGATCTCCGACTTTGGCC
TCTGCAAGAAGCTGGCAGTGGGCAGACACAGTTTCAGCCGCCGATCTGGGGTGCCTGGCACAGAAGGCTG
GATCGCTCCAGAGATGCTGAGCGAAGACTGTAAGGAGAACCCTACCTACACGGTGGACATCTTTTCTGCA
GGCTGCGTCTTTTACTACGTAATCTCTGAGGGCAGCCACCCTTTTGGCAAGTCCCTGCAGCGGCAGGCCA
ACATCCTCCTGGGTGCCTGCAGCCTTGACTGCTTGCACCCAGAGAAGCACGAAGACGTCATTGCACGTGA
ATTGATAGAGAAGATGATTGCGATGGATCCTCAGAAACGCCCCTCAGCGAAGCACGTGCTCAAACACCCG
TTCTTCTGGAGCCTAGAGAAGCAGCTCCAGTTCTTCCAGGACGTGAGCGACAGAATAGAAAAGGAATCCC
TGGATGGCCCGATCGTGAAGCAGTTAGAGAGAGGCGGGAGAGCCGTGGTGAAGATGGACTGGCGGGAGAA
CATCACTGTCCCCCTCCAGACAGACCTGCGTAAATTCAGGACCTATAAAGGTGGTTCTGTCAGAGATCTC
CTCCGAGCCATGAGAAATAAGAAGCACCACTACCGGGAGCTGCCTGCAGAGGTGCGGGAGACGCTGGGGT
CCCTCCCCGACGACTTCGTGTGCTACTTCACGTCTCGCTTCCCCCACCTCCTCGCACACACCTACCGGGC
CATGGAGCTGTGCAGCCACGAGAGACTCTTCCAGCCCTACTACTTCCACGAGCCCCCAGAGCCCCAGCCC
CCAGTGACTCCAGACGCCCTCTGAGCGAGGGCGGCCCCTCTGTTCTGGTGGCCCCAGCTGTGACTGAGGG
CCTGGTCACAACTAGTGTTTCTGCAGAGGCAGCAGGAGCCAGCCCGGAATTCTGCAGATATCCATCACAC
TGGCGGCCGCTCGACCCTGTGGAATGTGTGTCAGTTAGGGTGTGGAAAGTCCCCAGGCTCCCCAGCAGGC
AGAAGTATGCAAAGCATGCATCTCAATTAGTCAGCAACCAGGTGTGGAAAGTCCCCAGGCTCCCCAGCAG
GCAGAAGTATGCAAAGCATGCATCTCAATTAGTCAGCAACCATAGTCCCGCCCCTAACTCCGCCCATCCC
GCCCCTAACTCCGCCCAGTTCCGCCCATTCTCCGCCCCATGGCTGACTAATTTTTTTTATTTATGCAGAG
GCCGAGGCCGCCTCGGCCTCTGAGCTATTCCAGAAGTAGTGAGGAGGCTTTTTTGGAGGCCTAGGCTTTT
GCAAAAAGCTTACCATGACCGAGTACAAGCCCACGGTGCGCCTCGCCACCCGCGACGACGTCCCCAGGGC
CGTACGCACCCTCGCCGCCGCGTTCGCCGACTACCCCGCCACGCGCCACACCGTCGATCCGGACCGCCAC
ATCGAGCGGGTCACCGAGCTGCAAGAACTCTTCCTCACGCGCGTCGGGCTCGACATCGGCAAGGTGTGGG
TCGCGGACGACGGCGCCGCGGTGGCGGTCTGGACCACGCCGGAGAGCGTCGAAGCGGGGGCGGTGTTCGC
CGAGATCGGCCCGCGCATGGCCGAGTTGAGCGGTTCCCGGCTGGCCGCGCAGCAACAGATGGAAGGCCTC
CTGGCGCCGCACCGGCCCAAGGAGCCCGCGTGGTTCCTGGCCACCGTCGGCGTCTCGCCCGACCACCAGG
GCAAGGGTCTGGGCAGCGCCGTCGTGCTCCCCGGAGTGGAGGCGGCCGAGCGCGCCGGGGTGCCCGCCTT
CCTGGAGACCTCCGCGCCCCGCAACCTCCCCTTCTACGAGCGGCTCGGCTTCACCGTCACCGCCGACGTC
GAGGTGCCCGAAGGACCGCGCACCTGGTGCATGACCCGCAAGCCCGGTGCCTGACGCCCGCCCCACGACC
CGCAGCGCCCGACCGAAAGGAGCGCACGACCCCATGCATCGATAAAATAAAAGATTTTATTTAGTCTCCA
GAAAAAGGGGGGAATGAAAGACCCCACCTGTAGGTTTGGCAAGCTAGCTTAAGTAACGCCATTTTGCAAG
GCATGGAAAAATACATAACTGAGAATAGAGAAGTTCAGATCAAGGTCAGGAACAGATGGAACAGCTGAAT
ATGGGCCAAACAGGATATCTGTGGTAAGCAGTTCCTGCCCCGGCTCAGGGCCAAGAACAGATGGAACAGC
TGAATATGGGCCAAACAGGATATCTGTGGTAAGCAGTTCCTGCCCCGGCTCAGGGCCAAGAACAGATGGT
CCCCAGATGCGGTCCAGCCCTCAGCAGTTTCTAGAGAACCATCAGATGTTTCCAGGGTGCCCCAAGGACC
TGAAATGACCCTGTGCCTTATTTGAACTAACCAATCAGTTCGCTTCTCGCTTCTGTTCGCGCGCTTCTGC
TCCCCGAGCTCAATAAAAGAGCCCACAACCCCTCACTCGGGGCGCCAGTCCTCCGATTGACTGAGTCGCC
CGGGTACCCGTGTATCCAATAAACCCTCTTGCAGTTGCATCCGACTTGTGGTCTCGCTGTTCCTTGGGAG
GGTCTCCTCTGAGTGATTGACTACCCGTCAGCGGGGGTCTTTCACATGCAGCATGTATCAAAATTAATTT
GGTTTTTTTTCTTAAGTATTTACATTAAATGGCCATAGTTGCATTAATGAATCGGCCAACGCGCGGGGAG
AGGCGGTTTGCGTATTGGGCGCTCTTCCGCTTCCTCGCTCACTGACTCGCTGCGCTCGGTCGTTCGGCTG
CGGCGAGCGGTATCAGCTCACTCAAAGGCGGTAATACGGTTATCCACAGAATCAGGGGATAACGCAGGAA
AGAACATGTGAGCAAAAGGCCAGCAAAAGGCCAGGAACCGTAAAAAGGCCGCGTTGCTGGCGTTTTTCCA
TAGGCTCCGCCCCCCTGACGAGCATCACAAAAATCGACGCTCAAGTCAGAGGTGGCGAAACCCGACAGGA
CTATAAAGATACCAGGCGTTTCCCCCTGGAAGCTCCCTCGTGCGCTCTCCTGTTCCGACCCTGCCGCTTA
CCGGATACCTGTCCGCCTTTCTCCCTTCGGGAAGCGTGGCGCTTTCTCATAGCTCACGCTGTAGGTATCT
CAGTTCGGTGTAGGTCGTTCGCTCCAAGCTGGGCTGTGTGCACGAACCCCCCGTTCAGCCCGACCGCTGC
GCCTTATCCGGTAACTATCGTCTTGAGTCCAACCCGGTAAGACACGACTTATCGCCACTGGCAGCAGCCA
CTGGTAACAGGATTAGCAGAGCGAGGTATGTAGGCGGTGCTACAGAGTTCTTGAAGTGGTGGCCTAACTA
CGGCTACACTAGAAGAACAGTATTTGGTATCTGCGCTCTGCTGAAGCCAGTTACCTTCGGAAAAAGAGTT
GGTAGCTCTTGATCCGGCAAACAAACCACCGCTGGTAGCGGTGGTTTTTTTGTTTGCAAGCAGCAGATTA
CGCGCAGAAAAAAAGGATCTCAAGAAGATCCTTTGATCTTTTCTACGGGGTCTGACGCTCAGTGGAACGA
AAACTCACGTTAAGGGATTTTGGTCATGAGATTATCAAAAAGGATCTTCACCTAGATCCTTTTGCGGCCG
CAAATCAATCTAAAGTATATATGAGTAAACTTGGTCTGACAGTTACCAATGCTTAATCAGTGAGGCACCT
ATCTCAGCGATCTGTCTATTTCGTTCATCCATAGTTGCCTGACTCCCCGTCGTGTAGATAACTACGATAC
GGGAGGGCTTACCATCTGGCCCCAGTGCTGCAATGATACCGCGAGACCCACGCTCACCGGCTCCAGATTT
ATCAGCAATAAACCAGCCAGCCGGAAGGGCCGAGCGCAGAAGTGGTCCTGCAACTTTATCCGCCTCCATC
CAGTCTATTAATTGTTGCCGGGAAGCTAGAGTAAGTAGTTCGCCAGTTAATAGTTTGCGCAACGTTGTTG
CCATTGCTACAGGCATCGTGGTGTCACGCTCGTCGTTTGGTATGGCTTCATTCAGCTCCGGTTCCCAACG
ATCAAGGCGAGTTACATGATCCCCCATGTTGTGCAAAAAAGCGGTTAGCTCCTTCGGTCCTCCGATCGTT
GTCAGAAGTAAGTTGGCCGCAGTGTTATCACTCATGGTTATGGCAGCACTGCATAATTCTCTTACTGTCA
TGCCATCCGTAAGATGCTTTTCTGTGACTGGTGAGTACTCAACCAAGTCATTCTGAGAATAGTGTATGCG
GCGACCGAGTTGCTCTTGCCCGGCGTCAATACGGGATAATACCGCGCCACATAGCAGAACTTTAAAAGTG
CTCATCATTGGAAAACGTTCTTCGGGGCGAAAACTCTCAAGGATCTTACCGCTGTTGAGATCCAGTTCGA
TGTAACCCACTCGTGCACCCAACTGATCTTCAGCATCTTTTACTTTCACCAGCGTTTCTGGGTGAGCAAA
AACAGGAAGGCAAAATGCCGCAAAAAAGGGAATAAGGGCGACACGGAAATGTTGAATACTCATACTCTTC
CTTTTTCAATATTATTGAAGCATTTATCAGGGTTATTGTCTCATGAGCGGATACATATTTGAATGTATTT
AGAAAAATAAACAAATAGGGGTTCCGCGCACATTTCCCCGAAAAGTGCCACCTGCAGCCTGAATATGGGC
