>Addgene plasmid #54337 | Flag_HsIRE1a_pBabePuro | addgene partial sequence | sequence record 95641 | pLXSN5 5'-CCCTTGAACCTCCTCGTTCGACC-3'
TCCTCCCTTTATCCAGCCCTCACTCCTTCTCTAGGCGCCGGCATGTCTGCACTTCTGATCCTAGCTCTTG
TTGGAGCTGCAGTTGCTGACTACAAAGACGATGACGACAAGCTGATTTTTGGAAGTACCAGCACAGTGAC
GCTTCCTGAAACCTTGTTGTTTGTGTCAACGCTGGATGGAAGTTTGCATGCTGTCAGCAAGAGGACAGGC
TCAATCAAATGGACTTTAAAAGAAGATCCAGTCCTGCAGGTCCCAACACATGTGGAAGAGCCTGCCTTTC
TCCCAGATCCTAATGATGGCAGCCTGTATACGCTTGGAAGCAAGAATAATGAAGGCCTGACGAAACTTCC
TTTTACCATCCCAGAATTGGTGCAGGCATCCCCATGCCGAAGTTCAGATGGAATCCTCTACATGGGTAAA
AAGCAGGACATCTGGTATGTTATTGACCTCCTGACCGGAGAGAAGCAGCAGACTTTGTCATCGGCCTTTG
CAGATAGTCTCTGCCCATCAACCTCTCTTCTGTATCTTGGGCGAACAGAATACACCATCACCATGTACGA
CACCAAAACCCGAGAGCTCCGGTGGAATGCCACCTACTTTGACTATGCGGCCTCACTGCCTGAGGACGAC
GTGGACTACAAGATGTCCCACTTTGTGTCCAATGGTGATGGGCTGGTGGTGACTGTGGACAGTGAATCTG
GGGACGTCCTGTGGATCCAAAACTACGCCTCCCCTGTGGTGGCCTTTTATGTCTGGCAGCGGGAGGGTCT
GAGGAAGGTGATGCACATCAATGTCGCTGTGGAGACCCTGCGCTATCTGACCTTCATGTCTGGGGAGGTG
GGGCGCATCACAAAGTGGAAGTACCCGTTCCCCAAGGAGACAGAGGCCAAGAGCAAGCTGACGCCCACTC
TGTATGTTGGGAAATACTCTACCAGCCTCTATGCCTCTCCCTCAATGGTACACGAGGGGGTTGCTGTCGT
GCCCCGCGGCAGCACACTTCCTTTGCTGGAAGGGCCCCAGACTGATGGCGTCACCATCGGGGACAAGGG
