>Addgene plasmid #54337 | Flag_HsIRE1a_pBabePuro | addgene partial sequence | sequence record 95642 | pBABE3 5'-ACCCTAACTGACACACATTCC-3'
GGCCGCCAGTGTGATGGATATCTGCAGAATTCCGGGCTGGCTCCTGCTGCCTCTGCAGAAACACTAGTTG
TGACCAGGCCCTCAGTCACAGCTGGGGCCACCAGAACAGAGGGGCCGCCCTCGCTCAGAGGGCGTCTGGA
GTCACTGGGGGCTGGGGCTCTGGGGGCTCGTGGAAGTAGTAGGGCTGGAAGAGTCTCTCGTGGCTGCACA
GCTCCATGGCCCGGTAGGTGTGTGCGAGGAGGTGGGGGAAGCGAGACGTGAAGTAGCACACGAAGTCGTC
GGGGAGGGACCCCAGCGTCTCCCGCACCTCTGCAGGCAGCTCCCGGTAGTGGTGCTTCTTATTTCTCATG
GCTCGGAGGAGATCTCTGACAGAACCACCTTTATAGGTCCTGAATTTACGCAGGTCTGTCTGGAGGGGGA
CAGTGATGTTCTCCCGCCAGTCCATCTTCACCACGGCTCTCCCGCCTCTCTCTAACTGCTTCACGATCGG
GCCATCCAGGGATTCCTTTTCTATTCTGTCGCTCACGTCCTGGAAGAACTGGAGCTGCTTCTCTAGGCTC
CAGAAGAACGGGTGTTTGAGCACGTGCTTCGCTGAGGGGCGTTTCTGAGGATCCATCGCAATCATCTTCT
CTATCAATTCACGTGCAATGACGTCTTCGTGCTTCTCTGGGTGCAAGCAGTCAAGGCTGCAGGCACCCAG
GAGGATGTTGGCCTGCCGCTGCAGGGACTTGCCAAAAGGGTGGCTGCCCTCAGAGATTACGTAGTAAAAG
ACGCAGCCTGCAGAAAAGATGTCCACCGTGTAGGTAGGGTTCTCCTTACAGTCTTCGCTCAGCATCTCTG
GAGCGATCCAGCCTTCTGTGCCAGGCACCCCAGATCGGCGGCTGAAACTGTGTCTGCCCACTGCCAGCTT
CTTGCAGAGGCCAAAGTCGGAGATCATGGCCTTGATCTTGCCGTGTGCATTGGGCATGGATATGAGGATG
TTGTGTGGCTTTAGGTCTCTGTGAAC
